Addgene plasmid #200346: pSAH72 - [AWAp | gfp | tbb-2 UTR]
Purpose: gfp BioPart for AWA neurons. (1) Mark neurons or (2) cell-specific expression of transgenes (N or C-terminal fusions, or untagged). Compatible with single-copy insertion (MosTI) or arrays.
Depositing lab: Christian Froekjaer-Jensen. Depositing organization: King Abdullah University of Science and Technology (KAUST).
Backbone
  Vector backbone: Twist Amp High
  Backbone manufacturer: Twist Biosciences
  Vector type: Worm Expression
Growth in bacteria
  Bacterial resistance: Ampicillin, 100 μg/mL
  Growth temperature: 37°C
  Growth strain: DH5alpha
  Copy number: High Copy
Gene/Insert
  Gene/Insert name: [AWAp | gfp | tbb-2 UTR]
  Species: C. elegans (nematode)
  Promoter: WBGene00003856, odr-10
  Cloning method: Restriction Enzyme; 5′ cloning site Unknown (unknown if destroyed)
Terms and licenses: Academic/Nonprofit Terms; Industry Terms: Not Available to Industry
Depositor comments: See www.wormbuilder.org/BioParts for more information.
How to cite: pSAH72 - [AWAp | gfp | tbb-2 UTR] was a gift from Christian Froekjaer-Jensen (Addgene plasmid # 200346 ; http://n2t.net/addgene:200346 ; RRID:Addgene_200346)
