[The description below was written by a language model from this plasmid's Addgene catalogue record and pLannotate feature annotations shown in this document.]
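Description:
pSAH72 is a C. elegans expression plasmid built on the Twist Amp High backbone. It is one of a set of modular "BioParts" that drive transgene expression in defined neurons. It is propagated in E. coli as a high-copy plasmid from a ColE1/pUC-type origin and selected with ampicillin through the AmpR (β-lactamase) gene and its own promoter. The sequenced record is 4,663 nt.

The payload has three parts: an AWA-specific promoter taken from odr-10, a gfp coding sequence, and the tbb-2 (β-tubulin) 3′ UTR/terminator. The promoter was not annotated by the automated tool, but it presumably lies in the unannotated region upstream of gfp. GFP appears as two adjacent Aequorea-derived fragments separated by a short gap. This pattern would fit a worm-optimised gfp interrupted by an intron, though the record does not say so.

The annotation also finds a partial unc-119 coding fragment, a loxP site spanning the sequence origin, a mutant attB1 site and a lacZα remnant. The unc-119 fragment and loxP site may relate to the stated compatibility with MosTI single-copy insertion, but the record does not explain their role.

The stated uses are to mark AWA olfactory neurons with GFP, or to express a transgene of interest specifically in those cells. The transgene can be an N- or C-terminal GFP fusion or left untagged. The plasmid can be delivered either as a single-copy MosTI insertion or in extrachromosomal arrays.
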