Features (pLannotate 1.2.2; 10 found; start..end, strand, type, name):
    474..770     +  CDS            cEGFP (fragment): cEGFP is a basic (constitutively fluorescent) green fluorescent protein published in 2008, derived from Aequorea victoria.
    812..1369    +  CDS            Q80R (fragment): Q80R is a fluorescent protein, derived from Aequorea victoria.
   1392..1561    +  terminator     tbb-2 terminator (fragment): tbb-2; transcription terminator for the C. elegans tubulin beta-2 gene
   2110..2698    -  rep_origin     ori: high-copy-number ColE1/pMB1/pBR322/pUC origin of replication
   2815..2839    -  protein_bind   attB1: mutant version of attB; recombination site for the Gateway® BP reaction BP Clonase™
   2939..3799    -  CDS            AmpR: β-lactamase; bla; confers resistance to ampicillin, carbenicillin, and related antibiotics
   3800..3904    -  promoter       AmpR promoter: bla
   3991..4034    -  CDS            lacZα (fragment): LacZα fragment of β-galactosidase; lacZ fragment
   4089..4541    +  CDS            unc-119 (fragment): UN119_CAEEL - Experimental evidence at protein level: Swiss-Prot protein existence level 1. Myristoyl-binding protein that acts as a cargo adapter: specifically binds the myristoyl moiety of a subset of N-terminally myristoylated proteins and is required for their localization. Plays a key role in ciliary membrane localization of proteins. Required for the establishment or function of the nervous system. From Caenorhabditis elegans.
   4658..28      +  protein_bind   loxP (across the origin): Cre-mediated recombination occurs in the 8-bp core sequence (GCATACAT). Cre recombinase
>Addgene plasmid #200346 | pSAH72 - [AWAp | gfp | tbb-2 UTR] | addgene full sequence | sequence record 396798 | Addgene NGS Result
TCGTATAGCATACATTATACGAAGTTATGATATCAAAAATGATTACGCCAAGCTGTAAGTTTAAACATGA
TCTTACTAACTAACTATTCTCATTTAAATTTTCAGAGCTTAAAAATGGCTGAAATCACTCACAACGATGG
ATACGCTAATGCCATTGGAATAATAAATTCAATATATTTTCCCAATTCTGAATTTGTGGATACAAACGTA
TTATTTTTAACTGAATACCTCGTGAAATCAGATTTCAGATTTTGAAAACAATATATCTGACTATAAGTTG
CGTATGTAGACAAATTCCAGGAAAATAATGGCTCAAACGACACGCCCCTGGCTTCAAGTTACTATAAAAT
AGGTTAGGAACAAAGCACATATAACCATGTATTCAGTTTAATTAATTTTTTGTTGGCGGTGGCATGAAAT
TCTCATAATTTCATTAAGATACCTTACAGAAAAAGAGACCAAAAATGGGGCCCTCTAAGGGCGAAGAATT
GTTCACGGGAGTAGTCCCAATCTTAGTCGAGCTTGACGGAGGTGAGTTTTATTATCGATTTTCGGGATTT
TCTACTTGTAATTACCTTTTGTTTTTAATAAGTTGCTTTTTTCCAGATGTTAATGGCCACAAGTTTTCCG
TGTCTGGAGAAGGAGAAGGCGACGCTACCTACGGTAAGCTGACCCTGAAGTTCATTTGCACTACTGGCAA
GTTACCAGTACCATGGCCGACCCTGGTGACAACATTTTGCTACGGGGTTCAATGCTTCTCCAGATACCCA
GGTAGGTTTTCAGTTTCAATTTTTGTTGCAACTACCTCAACTCTATGTTTTCAGATCATATGAAAAGACA
CGACTTTTTTAAATCCGCCATGCCAGAGGGTTACGTTCAAGAACGTACCATTTTTTTTAAGGACGATGGT
AACTACAAGACACGTGCGGAGGTTAAATTTGAAGGCGATACTCTCGTGAACCGTATTGAGCTCAAGGTAA
ATTTTTCAAGCTTCTAAATTCCAAAATAAACCATTTTAATTTCTTAATTCCAGGGAATCGATTTCAAGGA
AGATGGAAACATTTTGGGCCACAAGCTTGAATATAATTATAATAGTCATAATGTCTACATTATGGCCGAC
AAACAAAAAAACGGTATTAAGGTTAACTTCAAGATTCGCCACAATATCGAAGATGGATCTGTCCAACTTG
CTGACCACTACCAACAAAATACTCCAATTGGAGATGGACCGGTTTTGCTTCCAGATAACCACTACCTTTC
CACTCAGTCTGCCCTCTCTAAGGATCCGAATGAAAAACGTGACCATATGGTTCTTTTGGAGTTCGTTACC
GCAGCAGGAATTACTCACGGAATGGATGAACTGTACAAGCCCGGGTGATGGTCTCTGAGCTATGCAAAAT
CCTTTCAAGCATTCCCTTCTTCTCTATCACTCTTCTTTCTTTTTGTCAAAAAATTCTCTCGCTAATTTAT
TTGCTTTTTTAATGTTATTATTTTATGACTTTTTATAGTCACTGAAAAGTTTGCATCTGAGTGAAGTGAA
TGCTATCAAAATGTGATTCTGATATCCAGGAAACGGAGAATCTGTGCGGCAATGTCTTATCATTTGAAAC
GCGCCGTATCGATGCTGACATCATGCGGCTCCCGTGTTAGTCGAGAAGATGGGTACGGGCCTTTATTCAT
CCAACACTCTACGGCTTCTTCAAGAGCTAGTAGGGCACCCTGTAGTTGGAAAGGGATTATTTCGTATGGC
GAGCCCATACCGTCTTTCTTGCGGAAGCTTAACACGATAGGAAGTTGGATAGTTTCGAACGATGGTTCCA
TACGGAACGCTGTCTCAAGGATGAGTCTGACGGAGTGTAACTCGAAGGCTAGGTGGAGGCTCAGTGATGA
TAAGTCTGCGATGGTGGATGCATGTGTCATGGTCATAGCTGTTTCCTGTGTGAAATTGTTATCCGCTCAG
AGGGCACAATCCTATTCCGCGCTATCCGACAATCTCCAAGACATTAGGTGGAGTTCAGTTCGGCGTATGG
CATATGTCGCTGGAAAGAACATGTGAGCAAAAGGCCAGCAAAAGGCCAGGAACCGTAAAAAGGCCGCGTT
GCTGGCGTTTTTCCATAGGCTCCGCCCCCCTGACGAGCATCACAAAAATCGACGCTCAAGTCAGAGGTGG
CGAAACCCGACAGGACTATAAAGATACCAGGCGTTTCCCCCTGGAAGCTCCCTCGTGCGCTCTCCTGTTC
CGACCCTGCCGCTTACCGGATACCTGTCCGCCTTTCTCCCTTCGGGAAGCGTGGCGCTTTCTCATAGCTC
ACGCTGTAGGTATCTCAGTTCGGTGTAGGTCGTTCGCTCCAAGCTGGGCTGTGTGCACGAACCCCCCGTT
CAGCCCGACCGCTGCGCCTTATCCGGTAACTATCGTCTTGAGTCCAACCCGGTAAGACACGACTTATCGC
CACTGGCAGCAGCCACTGGTAACAGGATTAGCAGAGCGAGGTATGTAGGCGGTGCTACAGAGTTCTTGAA
GTGGTGGCCTAACTACGGCTACACTAGAAGAACAGTATTTGGTATCTGCGCTCTGCTGAAGCCAGTTACC
TTCGGAAAAAGAGTTGGTAGCTCTTGATCCGGCAAACAAACCACCGCTGGTAGCGGTGGTTTTTTTGTTT
GCAAGCAGCAGATTACGCGCAGAAAAAAAGGATCTCAAGAAGATCCTTTGATCTTTTCTACGGGGTCTGA
CGCTCTATTCAACAAAGCCGCCGTCCCGTCAAGTCAGCGTAAATGGGTAGGGGGCTTCAAATCGTCCTCG
TGATACCAATTCGGAGCCTGCTTTTTTGTACAAACTTGTTGATAATGGCAATTCAAGGATCTTCACCTAG
ATCCTTTTAAATTAAAAATGAAGTTTTAAATCAATCTAAAGTATATATGAGTAAACTTGGTCTGACAGTT
ACCAATGCTTAATCAGTGAGGCACCTATCTCAGCGATCTGTCTATTTCGTTCATCCATAGTTGCCTGACT
CCCCGTCGTGTAGATAACTACGATACGGGAGGGCTTACCATCTGGCCCCAGTGCTGCAATGATACCGCGA
GAGCCACGCTCACCGGCTCCAGATTTATCAGCAATAAACCAGCCAGCCGGAAGGGCCGAGCGCAGAAGTG
GTCCTGCAACTTTATCCGCCTCCATCCAGTCTATTAATTGTTGCCGGGAAGCTAGAGTAAGTAGTTCGCC
AGTTAATAGTTTGCGCAACGTTGTTGCCATTGCTACAGGCATCGTGGTGTCACGCTCGTCGTTTGGTATG
GCTTCATTCAGCTCCGGTTCCCAACGATCAAGGCGAGTTACATGATCCCCCATGTTGTGCAAAAAAGCGG
TTAGCTCCTTCGGTCCTCCGATCGTTGTCAGAAGTAAGTTGGCCGCAGTGTTATCACTCATGGTTATGGC
AGCACTGCATAATTCTCTTACTGTCATGCCATCCGTAAGATGCTTTTCTGTGACTGGTGAGTACTCAACC
AAGTCATTCTGAGAATAGTGTATGCGGCGACCGAGTTGCTCTTGCCCGGCGTCAATACGGGATAATACCG
CGCCACATAGCAGAACTTTAAAAGTGCTCATCATTGGAAAACGTTCTTCGGGGCGAAAACTCTCAAGGAT
CTTACCGCTGTTGAGATCCAGTTCGATGTAACCCACTCGTGCACCCAACTGATCTTCAGCATCTTTTACT
TTCACCAGCGTTTCTGGGTGAGCAAAAACAGGAAGGCAAAATGCCGCAAAAAAGGGAATAAGGGCGACAC
GGAAATGTTGAATACTCATACTCTTCCTTTTTCAATATTATTGAAGCATTTATCAGGGTTATTGTCTCAT
GAGCGGATACATATTTGAATGTATTTAGAAAAATAAACAAATAGGGGTTCCGCGCACATTTCCCCGAAAA
GTGCCAGATACCTGAAACAAAACCCATCGTACGGCCAAGGAAGTCTCCAATAACTGTGATCCACCACAAG
CGCCAGGGTTTTCCCAGTCACGACGTTGTAAAACGACGGCCAGTCATGCATAATCCGCACGCATCTGGAA
TAAGGAAGTGCCATTCCGCCTGACCTAAGTGCTTTTCGAGATCGCCAAACCGGAGAACGATCAGGAGAAT
GATGAGTCGCCACAGGAGTCGGCAAGATACGTGCGTTATAGATTTGCTCCAAACTTTTTGAAACTCAAAA
CGGTCGGAGCAACTGTGGAATTCAAAGTAGGAGACATCCCAATCCATCATTTCCGAATGATCGAACGTCA
CTTCTTCAAAGATCGCCTTCTGAAGTGTTTTGACTTTGAATTCGGATTCTGTATTCCGAATTCACGAAAC
AACTGTGAACATATCTATGAGTTCCCTCAACTCTCTCAACAACTCAGTGAGTCATTATTCTAAAAAGTAC
AATTCAAAAGACTAATCTCTTTTTCAGTGGACGACATGATCAACAATCCAAACGAGACTCGTTCTGACAG
CTTCTATTTCGTCGATAACAAACTCGTCATGCACAACAAAGCCGACTACTCATATGATGCATAAATCTTC
ATTGTTGAGTTTATCTTGTTGATTTTTGAATAAATTATCAACTCTTTACTTTTTAATGGGTTATGAAATA
AATAAACATTGAAAACTGATAAACAACGTTCATCTCTATAACT
